>Addgene plasmid #160088 | pTXB1-TP5 | addgene full sequence | sequence record 313736 | Addgene NGS Result
ATTCACCACCCTGAATTGACTCTCTTCCGGGCGCTATCATGCCATACCGCGAAAGGTTTTGCGCCATTCG
ATGGTGTCCGGGATCTCGACGCTCTCCCTTATGCGACTCCTGCATTAGGAAGCAGCCCAGTAGTAGGTTG
AGGCCGTTGAGCACCGCCGCCGCAAGGAATGGTGCATGCCGGCATGCCGCCCTTTCGTCTTCAAGAATTA
ATTCCCAATTCCCCAGGCATCAAATAAAACGAAAGGCTCAGTCGAAAGACTGGGCCTTTCGTTTTATCTG
TTGTTTGTCGGTGAACGCTCTCCTGAGTAGGACAAATCCGCCGGGAGCGGATTTGAACGTTGCGAAGCAA
CGGCCCGGAGGGTGGCGGGCAGGACGCCCGCCATAAACTGCCAGGAATTAATTCCCCAGGCATCAAATAA
AACGAAAGGCTCAGTCGAAAGACTGGGCCTTTCGTTTTATCTGTTGTTTGTCGGTGAACGCTCTCCTGAG
TAGGACAAATCCGCCGGGAGCGGATTTGAACGTTGCGAAGCAACGGCCCGGAGGGTGGCGGGCAGGACGC
CCGCCATAAACTGCCAGGAATTAATTCCCCAGGCATCAAATAAAACGAAAGGCTCAGTCGAAAGACTGGG
CCTTTCGTTTTATCTGTTGTTTGTCGGTGAACGCTCTCCTGAGTAGGACAAATCCGCCGGGAGCGGATTT
GAACGTTGCGAAGCAACGGCCCGGAGGGTGGCGGGCAGGACGCCCGCCATAAACTGCCAGGAATTAATTC
CCCAGGCATCAAATAAAACGAAAGGCTCAGTCGAAAGACTGGGCCTTTCGTTTTATCTGTTGTTTGTCGG
TGAACGCTCTCCTGAGTAGGACAAATCCGCCGGGAGCGGATTTGAACGTTGCGAAGCAACGGCCCGGAGG
GTGGCGGGCAGGACGCCCGCCATAAACTGCCAGGAATTAATTCCCCAGGCATCAAATAAAACGAAAGGCT
CAGTCGAAAGACTGGGCCTTTCGTTTTATCTGTTGTTTGTCGGTGAACGCTCTCCTGAGTAGGACAAATC
CGCCGGGAGCGGATTTGAACGTTGCGAAGCAACGGCCCGGAGGGTGGCGGGCAGGACGCCCGCCATAAAC
TGCCAGGAATTGGGGATCGGAATTAATTCCCGGTTTAAACCGGGGATCTCGATCCCGCGAAATTAATACG
ACTCACTATAGGGGAATTGTGAGCGGATAACAATTCCCCTCTAGAAATAATTTTGTTAACTTTAAGAAGG
AGATATACATATGATTACCAGTGCACTGCATCGTGCGGCGGATTGGGCGAAAAGCGTGTTTTCTAGTGCT
GCGCTGGGTGATCCGCGTCGTACCGCGCGTCTGGTGAATGTTGCGGCGCAACTGGCCAAATATAGCGGCA
AAAGCATTACCATTAGCAGCGAAGGCAGCAAAGCCATGCAGGAAGGCGCGTATCGTTTTATTCGTAATCC
GAACGTGAGCGCGGAAGCGATTCGTAAAGCGGGTGCCATGCAGACCGTGAAACTGGCCCAGGAATTTCCG
GAACTGCTGGCAATTGAAGATACCACCTCTCTGAGCTATCGTCATCAGGTGGCGGAAGAACTGGGCAAAC
TGGGTAGCATTCAGGATAAAAGCCGTGGTTGGTGGGTGCATAGCGTGCTGCTGCTGGAAGCGACCACCTT
TCGTACCGTGGGCCTGCTGCATCAAGAATGGTGGATGCGTCCGGATGATCCGGCGGATGCGGATGAAAAA
GAAAGCGGCAAATGGCTGGCCGCTGCTGCAACTTCGCGTCTGAGAATGGGCAGCATGATGAGCAACGTGA
TTGCGGTGTGCGATCGTGAAGCGGATATTCATGCGTATCTGCAAGATAAACTGGCCCATAACGAACGTTT
TGTGGTGCGTAGCAAACATCCGCGTAAAGATGTGGAAAGCGGCCTGTATCTGTATGATCACCTGAAAAAC
CAGCCGGAACTGGGCGGCTATCAGATTAGCATTCCGCAGAAAGGCGTGGTGGATAAACGTGGCAAACGTA
AAAACCGTCCGGCGCGTAAAGCGAGCCTGAGCCTGCGTAGCGGCCGTATTACCCTGAAACAGGGCAACAT
TACCCTGAACGCGGTGCTGGCCGAAGAAATTAATCCGCCGAAAGGCGAAACCCCGCTGAAATGGCTGCTG
CTGACCAGCGAGCCGGTGGAAAGTCTGGCCCAAGCGCTGCGTGTGATTGATATTTATACCCATCGTTGGC
GCATTGAAGAATTTCACAAAGCGTGGAAAACGGGTGCGGGTGCGGAACGTCAGCGTATGGAAGAACCGGA
TAACCTGGAACGTATGGTGAGCATTCTGAGCTTTGTGGCGGTGCGTCTGCTGCAACTGCGTGAATCTTTT
ACTCCGCCGCAAGCACTGCGTGCGCAGGGCCTGCTGAAAGAAGCGGAACACGTTGAAAGCCAGAGCGCGG
AAACCGTGCTGACCCCGGATGAATGCCAACTGCTGGGCTATCTGGATAAAGGCAAACGCAAACGCAAAGA
AAAAGCGGGCAGCCTGCAATGGGCGTATATGGCGATTGCGCGTCTGGGCGGCTTTATGGATAGCAAACGT
ACCGGCATTGCGAGCTGGGGTGCGCTGTGGGAAGGTTGGGAAGCGCTGCAAAGCAAACTGGATGGCTTTC
TGGCCGCGAAAGACCTGATGGCGCAGGGCATTAAAATCGGATCCGGTGCAGGCGCCGGAAAGTCTTACCC
AACTGTGAGTGCTGATTACCAGGACGCCGTTGAGAAGGCGAAGAAGAAGCTCAGAGGCTTCATCGCTGAG
AAGAGATGCGCTCCTCTAATGCTCCGTTTGGCATTCCACTCTGCTGGAACCTTTGACAAGGGCACGAAGA
CCGGTGGACCCTTCGGAACCATCAAGCACCCTGCCGAACTGGCTCACAGCGCTAACAACGGTCTTGACAT
CGCTGTTAGGCTTTTGGAGCCACTCAAGGCGGAGTTCCCTATTTTGAGCTACGCCGATTTCTACCAGTTG
GCTGGCGTTGTTGCCGTTGAGGTCACGGGTGGACCTAAGGTTCCATTCCACCCTGGAAGAGAGGACAAGC
CTGAGCCACCACCAGAGGGTCGCTTGCCCGATCCCACTAAGGGTTCTGACCATTTGAGAGATGTGTTTGG
CAAAGCTATGGGGCTTACTGACCAAGATATCGTTGCTCTATCTGGGGGTCACACTATTGGAGCTGCACAC
AAGGAGCGTTCTGGATTTGAGGGTCCCTGGACCTCTAATCCTCTTATTTTCGACAACTCATACTTCACGG
AGTTGTTGAGTGGTGAGAAGGAAGGTCTCCTTCAGCTACCTTCTGACAAGGCTCTTTTGTCTGACCCTGT
ATTCCGCCCTCTCGTTGACAAATATGCAGCGGACGAAGATGCCTTCTTTGCTGATTACGCTGAGGCTCAC
CAAAAGCTTTCCGAGCTTGGGTTTGCTGATGCCGATTACAAGGATGACGACGATAAGTGCATCACGGGAG
ATGCACTAGTTGCCCTACCCGAGGGCGAGTCGGTACGCATCGCCGACATCGTGCCGGGTGCGCGGCCCAA
CAGTGACAACGCCATCGACCTGAAAGTCCTTGACCGGCATGGCAATCCCGTGCTCGCCGACCGGCTGTTC
CACTCCGGCGAGCATCCGGTGTACACGGTGCGTACGGTCGAAGGTCTGCGTGTGACGGGCACCGCGAACC
ACCCGTTGTTGTGTTTGGTCGACGTCGCCGGGGTGCCGACCCTGCTGTGGAAGCTGATCGACGAAATCAA
GCCGGGCGATTACGCGGTGATTCAACGCAGCGCATTCAGCGTCGACTGTGCAGGTTTTGCCCGCGGGAAA
CCCGAATTTGCGCCCACAACCTACACAGTCGGCGTCCCTGGACTGGTGCGTTTCTTGGAAGCACACCACC
GAGACCCGGACGCCCAAGCTATCGCCGACGAGCTGACCGACGGGCGGTTCTACTACGCGAAAGTCGCCAG
TGTCACCGACGCCGGCGTGCAGCCGGTGTATAGCCTTCGTGTCGACACGGCAGACCACGCGTTTATCACG
AACGGGTTCGTCAGCCACGCTACTGGCCTCACCGGTCTGAACTCAGGCCTCACGACAAATCCTGGTGTAT
CCGCTTGGCAGGTCAACACAGCTTATACTGCGGGACAATTGGTCACATATAACGGCAAGACGTATAAATG
TTTGCAGCCCCACACCTCCTTGGCAGGATGGGAACCATCCAACGTTCCTGCCTTGTGGCAGCTTCAATGA
CTGCAGGAAGGGGATCCGGCTGCTAACAAAGCCCGAAAGGAAGCTGAGTTGGCTGCTGCCACCGCTGAGC
AATAACTAGCATAACCCCTTGGGGCCTCTAAACGGGTCTTGAGGGGTTTTTTGCTGAAAGGAGGAACTAT
ATCCGGATAACTACGTCAGGTGGCACTTTTCGGGGAAATGTGCGCGGAACCCCTATTTGTTTATTTTTCT
AAATACATTCAAATATGTATCCGCTCATGAGACAATAACCCTGATAAATGCTTCAATAATATTGAAAAAG
GAAGAGTATGAGTATTCAACATTTCCGTGTCGCCCTTATTCCCTTTTTTGCGGCATTTTGCCTTCCTGTT
TTTGCTCACCCAGAAACGCTGGTGAAAGTAAAAGATGCTGAAGATCAGTTGGGTGCACGAGTGGGTTACA
TCGAACTGGATCTCAACAGCGGTAAGATCCTTGAGAGTTTTCGCCCCGAAGAACGTTTCCCAATGATGAG
CACTTTTAAAGTTCTGCTATGTGGCGCGGTATTATCCCGTGTTGACGCCGGGCAAGAGCAACTCGGTCGC
CGCATACACTATTCTCAGAATGACTTGGTTGAGTACTCACCAGTCACAGAAAAGCATCTTACGGATGGCA
TGACAGTAAGAGAATTATGCAGTGCTGCCATAACCATGAGTGATAACACTGCGGCCAACTTACTTCTGAC
AACGATCGGAGGACCGAAGGAGCTAACCGCTTTTTTGCACAACATGGGGGATCATGTAACTCGCCTTGAT
CGTTGGGAACCGGAGCTGAATGAAGCCATACCAAACGACGAGCGTGACACCACGATGCCTGTAGCAATGG
CAACAACGTTGCGCAAACTATTAACTGGCGAACTACTTACTCTAGCTTCCCGGCAACAATTAATAGACTG
GATGGAGGCGGATAAAGTTGCAGGACCACTTCTGCGCTCGGCCCTTCCGGCTGGCTGGTTTATTGCTGAT
AAATCTGGAGCCGGTGAGCGTGGGTCTCGCGGTATCATTGCAGCACTGGGGCCAGATGGTAAGCCCTCCC
GTATCGTAGTTATCTACACGACGGGGAGTCAGGCAACTATGGATGAACGAAATAGACAGATCGCTGAGAT
AGGTGCCTCACTGATTAAGCATTGGTAACTGTCAGACCAAGTTTACTCATATATACTTTAGATTGATT
[38 nt withheld, positions 5459-5496]
A
[37 nt withheld, positions 5498-5534]
ATTTTGTTAAAATTCGCGTTAAATTTTTGTTAAATCAGCTCATTTTTTAACCAATAGGCCGAAATCGGCA
AAATCCCTTATAAATCAAAAGAATAGCCCGAGATAGGGT
[37 nt withheld, positions 5644-5680]
AAAGAACGTGGACTCCAACGTCAAAGG
[141 nt withheld, positions 5708-5848]
G
[114 nt withheld, positions 5850-5963]
TAGGGCGCGTAAAAGGATCTAGGTGAAGATCCTTTTTGATAATCTCATGACCAAAATCCCTTAACGTGAG
TTTTCGTTCCACTGAGCGTCAGACCCCGTAGAAAAGATCAAAGGATCTTCTTGAGATCCTTTTTTTCTGC
GCGTAATCTGCTGCTTGCAAACAAAAAAACCACCGCTACCAGCGGTGGTTTGTTTGCCGGATCAAGAGCT
ACCAACTCTTTTTCCGAAGGTAACTGGCTTCAGCAGAGCGCAGATACCAAATACTGTCCTTCTAGTGTAG
CCGTAGTTAGGCCACCACTTCAAGAACTCTGTAGCACCGCCTACATACCTCGCTCTGCTAATCCTGTTAC
CAGTGGCTGCTGCCAGTGGCGATAAGTCGTGTCTTACCGGGTTGGACTCAAGACGATAGTTACCGGATAA
GGCGCAGCGGTCGGGCTGAACGGGGGGTTCGTGCACACAGCCCAGCTTGGAGCGAACGACCTACACCGAA
CTGAGATACCTACAGCGTGAGCTATGAGAAAGCGCCACGCTTCCCGAAGGGAGAAAGGCGGACAGGTATC
CGGTAAGCGGCAGGGTCGGAACAGGAGAGCGCACGAGGGAGCTTCCAGGGGGAAACGCCTGGTATCTTTA
TAGTCCTGTCGGGTTTCGCCACCTCTGACTTGAGCGTCGATTTTTGTGATGCTCGTCAGGGGGGCGGAGC
CTATGGAAAAACGCCAGCAACGCGGCCTTTTTACGGTTCCTGGCCTTTTGCTGGCCTTTTGCTCACATGT
TCTTTCCTGCGTTATCCCCTGATTCTGTGGATAACCGTATTACCGCCTTTGAGTGAGCTGATACCGCTCG
CCGCAGCCGAACGACCGAGCGCAGCGAGTCAGTGAGCGAGGAAGCTATGGTGCACTCTCAGTACAATCTG
CTCTGATGCCGCATAGTTAAGCCAGTATACACTCCGCTATCGCTACGTGACTGGGTCATGGCTGCGCCCC
GACACCCGCCAACACCCGCTGACGCGCCCTGACGGGCTTGTCTGCTCCCGGCATCCGCTTACAGACAAGC
TGTGACCGTCTCCGGGAGCTGCATGTGTCAGAGGTTTTCACCGTCATCACCGAAACGCGCGAGGCAGCTG
CGGTAAAGCTCATCAGCGTGGTCGTGCAGCGATTCACAGATGTCTGCCTGTTCATCCGCGTCCAGCTCGT
TGAGTTTCTCCAGAAGCGTTAATGTCTGGCTTCTGATAAAGCGGGCCATGTTAAGGGCGGTTTTTTCCTG
TTTGGTCACTGATGCCTCCGTGTAAGGGGGATTTCTGTTCATGGGGGTAATGATACCGATGAAACGAGAG
AGGATGCTCACGATACGGGTTACTGATGATGAACATGCCCGGTTACTGGAACGTTGTGAGGGTAAACAAC
TGGCGGTATGGATGCGGCGGGACCAGAGAAAAATCACTCAGGGTCAATGCCAGCCGAACGCCAGCAAGAC
GTAGCCCAGCGCGTCGGCCGCCATGCCGGCGATAATGGCCTGCTTCTCGCCGAAACGTTTGGTGGCGGGA
CCAGTGACGAAGGCTTGAGCGAGGGCGTGCAAGATTCCGAATACCGCAAGCGACAGGCCGATCATCGTCG
CGCTCCAGCGAAAGCGGTCCTCGCCGAAAATGACCCAGAGCGCTGCCGGCACCTGTCCTACGAGTTGCAT
GATAAAGAAGACAGTCATAAGTGCGGCGACGATAGTCATGCCCCGCGCCCACCGGAAGGAGCTGACTGGG
TTGAAGGCTCTCAAGGGCATCGGTCGAGATCCCGGTGCCTAATGAGTGAGCTAACTTACATTAATTGCGT
TGCGCTCACTGCCCGCTTTCCAGTCGGGAAACCTGTCGTGCCAGCTGCATTAATGAATCGGCCAACGCGC
GGGGAGAGGCGGTTTGCGTATTGGGCGCCAGGGTGGTTTTTCTTTTCACCAGTGAGACGGGCAACAGCTG
ATTGCCCTTCACCGCCTGGCCCTGAGAGAGTTGCAGCAAGCGGTCCACGCTGGTTTGCCCCAGCAGGCGA
AAATCCTGTTTGATGGTGGTTAACGGCGGGATATAACATGAGCTGTCTTCGGTATCGTCGTATCCCACTA
CCGAGATATCCGCACCAACGCGCAGCCCGGACTCGGTAATGGCGCGCATTGCGCCCAGCGCCATCTGATC
GTTGGCAACCAGCATCGCAGTGGGAACGATGCCCTCATTCAGCATTTGCATGGTTTGTTGAAAACCGGAC
ATGGCACTCCAGTCGCCTTCCCGTTCCGCTATCGGCTGAATTTGATTGCGAGTGAGATATTTATGCCAGC
CAGCCAGACGCAGACGCGCCGAGACAGAACTTAATGGGCCCGCTAACAGCGCGATTTGCTGGTGACCCAA
TGCGACCAGATGCTCCACGCCCAGTCGCGTACCGTCTTCATGGGAGAAAATAATACTGTTGATGGGTGTC
TGGTCAGAGACATCAAGAAATAACGCCGGAACATTAGTGCAGGCAGCTTCCACAGCAATGGCATCCTGGT
CATCCAGCGGATAGTTAATGATCAGCCCACTGACGCGTTGCGCGAGAAGATTGTGCACCGCCGCTTTACA
GGCTTCGACGCCGCTTCGTTCTACCATCGACACCACCACGCTGGCACCCAGTTGATCGGCGCGAGATTTA
ATCGCCGCGACAATTTGCGACGGCGCGTGCAGGGCCAGACTGGAGGTGGCAACGCCAATCAGCAACGACT
GTTTGCCCGCCAGTTGTTGTGCCACGCGGTTGGGAATGTAATTCAGCTCCGCCATCGCCGCTTCCACTTT
TTCCCGCGTTTTCGCAGAAACGTGGCTGGCCTGGTTCACCACGCGGGAAACGGTCTGATAAGAGACACCG
GCATACTCTGCGACATCGTATAACGTTACTGGTTTCAC
Features (pLannotate 1.2.2; 27 found; start..end, strand, type, name):
      1..78      -  promoter       lacI promoter: lacI
     86..179     -  CDS            TcR (fragment): tetracycline efflux protein; tet; confers resistance to tetracycline
    231..317     +  terminator     rrnB T1 terminator: Escherichia coli rrnB; transcription terminator T1 from the E. coli rrnB gene
    414..500     +  terminator     rrnB T1 terminator: Escherichia coli rrnB; transcription terminator T1 from the E. coli rrnB gene
    597..683     +  terminator     rrnB T1 terminator: Escherichia coli rrnB; transcription terminator T1 from the E. coli rrnB gene
    780..866     +  terminator     rrnB T1 terminator: Escherichia coli rrnB; transcription terminator T1 from the E. coli rrnB gene
    963..1049    +  terminator     rrnB T1 terminator: Escherichia coli rrnB; transcription terminator T1 from the E. coli rrnB gene
   1184..1202    +  promoter       T7 promoter: promoter for bacteriophage T7 RNA polymerase
   1203..1227    +  protein_bind   lac operator: The lac repressor binds to the lac operator to inhibit transcription in E. coli. This inhibition can be relieved by adding lactose or isopropyl-β-D-thiogalactopyranoside (IPTG). lac repressor encoded by lacI
   1246..1263    +  RBS            RBS (fragment): efficient ribosome binding site from bacteriophage T7 gene 10 (Olins and Rangwala, 1989)
   1271..2698    +  CDS            Tn5 transposase: transposase from the bacterial Tn5 transposon (Reznikoff, 1993)
   2717..3463    +  CDS            APEX2: soybean ascorbate peroxidase, engineered to serve as a monomeric tag for electron microscopy and live-cell proteomics (Lam et al., 2015) more active than the original APEX due to the A134P mutation
   3463..3487    +  CDS            3xFLAG (fragment): three tandem FLAG® epitope tags
   3488..4081    +  CDS            Mxe GyrA intein: modified GyrA intein (Southworth et al., 1999); Mycobacterium xenopi gyrA; N-terminal cleavage of this intein can be induced by thiols.
   4112..4267    +  CDS            CBD: chitin binding domain from chitinase A1 (Watanabe et al., 1994); Bacillus circulans chiA
   4289..4338    +  CDS            SET1 (fragment): solubility-enhancement tag derived from T7 phage gene 10B
   4346..4393    +  terminator     T7 terminator: transcription terminator for bacteriophage T7 RNA polymerase
   4453..4557    +  promoter       AmpR promoter: bla
   4558..5418    +  CDS            AmpR: β-lactamase; bla; confers resistance to ampicillin, carbenicillin, and related antibiotics
   5460..5973    -  rep_origin     M13 ori (sequence partly withheld): M13 bacteriophage origin of replication; arrow indicates direction of (+) strand synthesis
   6084..6672    +  rep_origin     ori: high-copy-number ColE1/pMB1/pBR322/pUC origin of replication
   6849..6939    -  misc_feature   bom (fragment): basis of mobility region from pBR322
   7041..7232    -  CDS            rop: Rop protein, which maintains plasmids at low copy number; rop
   7273..7383    +  CDS            mbeC (fragment): MBEC_ECOLX - Experimental evidence at protein level: Swiss-Prot protein existence level 1. Required for efficient mobilization of ColE1 plasmid and is thus essential to promote the specific transfer of the plasmid during conjugation. Probably functions by inducing DNA bending, helping the MbeA relaxase to melt the DNA around the nic site and cleave the phosphodiester bond. Binds specifically double-stranded DNA (dsDNA) containing the ColE1 oriT but does not recognize the inverted repeat (IR). From Escherichia coli.
   7418..7740    -  CDS            TcR (fragment): tetracycline efflux protein; tet; confers resistance to tetracycline
   7755..7776    -  protein_bind   CAP binding site: CAP binding activates transcription in the presence of cAMP. E. coli catabolite activator protein
   7789..8871    -  CDS            lacI: lac repressor; lacI; The lac repressor binds to the lac operator to inhibit transcription in E. coli. This inhibition can be relieved by adding lactose or isopropyl-β-D-thiogalactopyranoside (IPTG).
