[The description below was written by a language model from this plasmid's Addgene catalogue record and pLannotate feature annotations shown in this document.]
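Description:
pTXB1-TP5 is a bacterial expression plasmid built on the pTXB1 intein-fusion backbone and designed to produce a Tn5 transposase–APEX2 peroxidase fusion protein in E. coli. It is about 8.9 kb, replicates from a ColE1/pMB1-type origin and is selected with ampicillin through the bla gene. The catalogue lists it as high copy, although the feature table also shows a rop gene. An M13 phage origin, a partial bom region and fragments of a tetracycline resistance gene are backbone remnants with no apparent role in expression.

The fusion is transcribed from a T7 promoter controlled by an adjacent lac operator, and the plasmid carries its own lacI repressor gene, so expression is induced with IPTG in a strain that supplies T7 RNA polymerase. Five tandem rrnB T1 terminators sit upstream of the promoter, presumably to block read-through transcription into the cassette, and a T7 terminator closes it.

The open reading frame begins with Tn5 transposase, joined to APEX2, an engineered soybean ascorbate peroxidase used for proximity labelling. The catalogue describes the joining linker as GSGAGA. A FLAG epitope follows, and then the Mxe GyrA intein and a chitin-binding domain. This arrangement lets the fusion be captured on chitin resin and released by thiol-induced cleavage at the intein's N-terminus, leaving the FLAG-tagged protein without the affinity module.

The record states that parts were derived from earlier pTXB1-Tn5 and APEX2 plasmids. The associated publication concerns dual tagging of DNA and protein at open chromatin. This is consistent with using the purified enzyme to combine transposase-based tagmentation of accessible DNA with peroxidase-based labelling of nearby proteins.
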