Addgene plasmid #160088: pTXB1-TP5
Purpose: Bacterial expression of Tn5-APEX2 fusion protein with linker GSGAGA
Depositing lab: Pier Pandolfi. Depositing organization: Beth Israel Deaconess Medical Center. Publication: Dual DNA and protein tagging of open chromatin unveils dynamics of epigenomic landscapes in leukemia. Lee JD, Paulo JA, Posey RR, Mugoni V, Kong NR, Cheloni G, Lee YR, Slack FJ, Tenen DG, Clohessy JG, Gygi SP, Pandolfi PP. Nat Methods. 2021 Mar;18(3):293-302. doi: 10.1038/s41592-021-01077-8. Epub 2021 Mar 1. PubMed 33649590.
Backbone
  Vector backbone: pTXB1
  Backbone manufacturer: New England Biolabs
  Backbone size w/o insert (bp): 6706
  Total vector size (bp): 8871
  Modifications to backbone: None
  Vector type: Bacterial Expression
Growth in bacteria
  Bacterial resistance: Ampicillin, 100 μg/mL
  Growth temperature: 37°C
  Growth strain: DH5alpha
  Growth instructions: Growth at 37°C before IPTG induction. After IPTG addition, grow at 30°C. The Rosetta2 E. coli strain is used for protein expression.
  Copy number: High Copy
Gene/Insert
  Gene/Insert name: Tn5 transposase/APEX2 peroxidase fusion protein
  Species: Synthetic
  Insert size (bp): 2193
  Tag / fusion protein: FLAG (C terminal on insert); Mxe intein - Chitin-binding domain (C terminal on insert)
  Cloning method: Unknown
  Sequencing primers: 5′ T7 promoter primer; 3′ GATTGCCATGCCGGTCAAGG
Resource information
  A portion of this plasmid was derived from a plasmid made by: pTXB1-Tn5 (Addgene #60240) and pTRC-APEX2 (Addgene #72558)
Terms and licenses: Academic/Nonprofit Terms; Industry Terms: Not Available to Industry
How to cite: pTXB1-TP5 was a gift from Pier Pandolfi (Addgene plasmid # 160088 ; http://n2t.net/addgene:160088 ; RRID:Addgene_160088)
